Addgene plasmid #63496: pFusB3-11
Purpose: Encodes RVD positions 13-15 in TALEN assembly
Depositing lab: Stephen Ekker. Depositing organization: Mayo Foundation for Medical Education and Research. Publication: FusX: A rapid one-step TALE assembly system for genome science. Ma AC, McNulty MS, Tanya PL, Jarryd CM, Martinez-Galvez G, Argue DP, Lee HB, Urban MD, Bullard CE, Blackburn PR, Man TK, Clark KJ, Ekker SC. Hum Gene Ther. 2016 Jun;27(6):451-63. doi: 10.1089/hum.2015.172 PubMed 26854857.
Backbone
  Vector backbone: FusB3
  Backbone size w/o insert (bp): 2991
  Vector type: TALEN
Growth in bacteria
  Bacterial resistance: Spectinomycin, 50 μg/mL
  Growth temperature: 37°C
  Growth strain: DH5alpha
  Copy number: High Copy
Gene/Insert
  Gene/Insert name: NI NN NN (alt name: B3_AGG)
  Species: Synthetic
  Mutation: none
  Cloning method: Restriction Enzyme; 5′ cloning site BsaI (destroyed during cloning); 3′ cloning site BsaI (destroyed during cloning)
  Sequencing primers: 5′ pCR8_F1; 3′ pCR8_R1
Terms and licenses: Academic/Nonprofit Terms; Industry Terms: Not Available to Industry
How to cite: pFusB3-11 was a gift from Stephen Ekker (Addgene plasmid # 63496 ; http://n2t.net/addgene:63496 ; RRID:Addgene_63496)
