[The description below was written by a language model from this plasmid's Addgene catalogue record.]
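Description:
pFusB3-11 is a bacterial library plasmid from the FusX system, a rapid one-step method for assembling TALE repeat arrays. It is built on the FusB3 backbone (about 3 kb without insert), classed as a TALEN-type vector, and is maintained in E. coli as a high-copy plasmid under spectinomycin selection. The record does not include a feature table, so the origin of replication and other backbone elements are not specified, although the listed sequencing primers suggest a pCR8-related backbone.

The insert is a synthetic, pre-assembled trimer of TALE repeats carrying the repeat variable diresidues NI, NN and NN, with the alternative name B3_AGG. Under the standard TALE code, NI recognises adenine and NN recognises guanine, so this module specifies the triplet A-G-G. It is designated for RVD positions 13 to 15 of the final array. The trimer was cloned using BsaI sites that were destroyed in the process, consistent with Golden Gate-style construction, in which type IIS enzymes cut outside their recognition sites to leave defined overhangs.

The plasmid has no expression function of its own; no promoter or tag is recorded. It is one member of a positional library in which each plasmid holds a different three-repeat combination. A user picks the plasmid matching the target DNA sequence at each position and combines these modules in a single reaction to build a full-length custom TALE DNA-binding domain. The resulting array can be used in a TALEN for targeted genome editing.
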