>Addgene plasmid #63496 | pFusB3-11 | depositor partial sequence | sequence record 105510 | pFUSB3_AGG
AGTCTTAAGCGTCTCATGGCCTGACCCCGGACCAAGTGGTGGCTATCGCCAGCAACATTGGCGGCAAGCA
AGCGCTCGAAACGGTGCAGCGGCTGTTGCCGGTGCTGTGCCAGGACCATGGCCTGACCCCGGACCAAGTG
GTGGCTATCGCCAGCAACAATGGCGGCAAGCAAGCGCTCGAAACGGTGCAGCGGCTGTTGCCGGTGCTGT
GCCAGGACCATGGCCTGACCCCGGACCAAGTGGTGGCTATCGCCAGCAACAATGGCGGCAAGCAAGCGCT
CGAAACGGTGCAGCGGCTGTTGCCGGTGCTGTGCCAGGACCATGGCCTGACCCCGGACCAAGTGGTGGCT
ATCGAGACGTC
