>Addgene plasmid #63496 | pFusB3-11 | depositor partial sequence | sequence record 105511 | FusB3
CGTCTCATGGCCTGACCCCGGACCAAGTGGTGGCTATCGAGACCGGCGCCGCTACAGGGCGCGTCCCATT
CGCCATTCAGGCTGCGCAACTGTTGGGAAGGGCGATCGGTGCGGGCCTCTTCGCTATTACGCCAGCTGGC
GAAAGGGGGATGTGCTGCAAGGCGATTAAGTTGGGTAACGCCAGGGTTTTCCCAGTCACGACGTTGTAAA
ACGACGGCCAGTGAGCGCGCGTAATACGACTCACTATAGGGCGAATTGGGTACCGGGCCCCCCCTCGAGG
TCCTCCAGCTTTTGTTCCCTTTAGTGAGGGTTAATTGCGCGCTTGGCGTAATCATGGTCATAGCTGTTTC
CTGTGTGAAATTGTTATCCGCTCACAATTCCACACAACATACGAGCCGGAAGCATAAAGTGTAAAGCCTG
GGGTGCCTAATGAGTGAGCTAACTCACATTAATTGCGTTGCGCTCACTGCCCGCTTTCCACCGGTGGTCT
CGCCAGGACCATGGCCTGACCCCGGACCAAGTGGTGGCTATCGAGACGTCTAGACCAGCCAGGACAGAAA
TGCCTCGACTTCGCTGCTACCCAAGGTTGCCGGGTGACGCACACCGTGGAAACGGATGAAGGCACGAACC
CAGTGGACATAAGCCTGTTCGGTTCGTAAGCTGTAATGCAAGTAGCGTATGCGCTCACGCAACTGGTCCA
GAACCTTGACCGAACGCAGCGGTGGTAACGGCGCAGTGGCGGTTTTCATGGCTTGTTATGACTGTTTTTT
TGGGGTACAGTCTATGCCTCGGGCATCCAAGCAGCAAGCGCGTTACGCCGTGGGTCGATGTTTGATGTTA
TGGAGCAGCAACGATGTTACGCAGCAGGGCAGTCGCCCTAAAACAAAGTTAAACATTATGAGGGAAGCGG
TGATCGCCGAAGTATCGACTCAACTATCAGAGGTAGTTGGCGTCATCGAGCGCCATCTCGAACCGACGTT
GCTGGCCGTACATTTGTACGGCTCCGCAGTGGATGGCGGCCTGAAGCCACACAGTGATATTGATTTGCTG
GTTACGGTGACCGTAAGGCTTGATGAAACAACGCGGCGAGCTTTGATCAACGACCTTTTGGAAACTTCGG
CTTCCCCTGGAGAGAGCGAGATTCTCCGCGCTGTAGAAGTCACCATTGTTGTGCACGACGACATCATTCC
GTGGCGTTATCCAGCTAAGCGCGAACTGCAATTTGGAGAATGGCAGCGCAATGACATTCTTGCAGGTATC
TTCGAGCCAGCCACGATCGACATTGATCTGGCTATCTTGCTGACAAAAGCAAGAGAACATAGCGTTGCCT
TGGTAGGTCCAGCGGCGGAGGAACTCTTTGATCCGGTTCCTGAACAGGATCTATTTGAGGCGCTAAATGA
AACCTTAACGCTATGGAACTCGCCGCCCGACTGGGCTGGCGATGAGCGAAATGTAGTGCTTACGTTGTCC
CGCATTTGGTACAGCGCAGTAACCGGCAAAATCGCGCCGAAGGATGTCGCTGCCGACTGGGCAATGGAGC
GCCTGCCGGCCCAGTATCAGCCCGTCATACTTGAAGCTAGACAGGCTTATCTTGGACAAGAAGAAGATCG
CTTGGCCTCGCGCGCAGATCAGTTGGAAGAATTTGTCCACTACGTGAAAGGCGAGATCACCAAGGTAGTC
GGCAAATAACCCTCGAGCCACCCATGACCAAAATCCCTTAACGTGAGTTACGCGTCGTTCCACTGAGCGT
CAGACCCCGTAGAAAAGATCAAAGGATCTTCTTGAGATCCTTTTTTTCTGCGCGTAATCTGCTGCTTGCA
AACAAAAAAACCACCGCTACCAGCGGTGGTTTGTTTGCCGGATCAAGAGCTACCAACTCTTTTTCCGAAG
GTAACTGGCTTCAGCAGAGCGCAGATACCAAATACTGTCCTTCTAGTGTAGCCGTAGTTAGGCCACCACT
TCAAGAACTCTGTAGCACCGCCTACATACCTCGCTCTGCTAATCCTGTTACCAGTGGCTGCTGCCAGTGG
CGATAAGTCGTGTCTTACCGGGTTGGACTCAAGACGATAGTTACCGGATAAGGCGCAGCGGTCGGGCTGA
ACGGGGGGTTCGTGCACACAGCCCAGCTTGGAGCGAACGACCTACACCGAACTGAGATACCTACAGCGTG
AGCATTGAGAAAGCGCCACGCTTCCCGAAGGGAGAAAGGCGGACAGGTATCCGGTAAGCGGCAGGGTCGG
AACAGGAGAGCGCACGAGGGAGCTTCCAGGGGGAAACGCCTGGTATCTTTATAGTCCTGTCGGGTTTCGC
CACCTCTGACTTGAGCGTCGATTTTTGTGATGCTCGTCAGGGGGGCGGAGCCTATGGAAAAACGCCAGCA
ACGCGGCCTTTTTACGGTTCCTGGCCTTTTGCTGGCCTTTTGCTCACATGTTCTTTCCTGCGTTATCCCC
TGATTCTGTGGATAACCGTATTACCGCCTTTGAGTGAGCTGATACCGCTCGCCGCAGCCGAACGACCGAG
CGCAGCGAGTCAGTGAGCGAGGAAGCGGAAGAGCGCCCAATACGCAAACCGCCTCTCCCCGCGCGTTGGC
CGATTCATTAATGCAGCTGGCACGACAGGTTTCCCGACTGGAAAGCGGGCAGTGAGCGCAACGCAATTAA
TACGCGTACCGCTAGCCAGGAAGAGTTTGTAGAAACGCAAAAAGGCCATCCGTCAGGATGGCCTTCTGCT
TAGTTTGATGCCTGGCAGTTTATGGCGGGCGTCCTGCCCGCCACCCTCCGGGCCGTTGCTTCACAACGTT
CAAATCCGCTCCCGGCGGATTTGTCCTACTCAGGAGAGCGTTCACCGACAAACAACAGATAAAACGAAAG
GCCCAGTCTTCCGACTGAGCCTTTCGTTTTATTTGATGCCTGGCAGTTCCCTACTCTCGCGTTAACGCTA
GCATGGATGTTTTCCCAGTCACGACGTTGTAAAACGACGGCCAGTCTTAAG
