>Addgene plasmid #63496 | pFusB3-11 | addgene partial sequence | sequence record 116299 | pCR8_R1 5'-cgaaccgaacaggcttatgt-3'
GGTGTGCGTCACCCGGCAACCTTGGGTAGCAGCGAAGTCGAGGCATTTCTGTCCTGGCTGGTCTAGACGT
CTCGATAGCCACCACTTGGTCCGGGGTCAGGCCATGGTCCTGGCACAGCACCGGCAACAGCCGCTGCACC
GTTTCGAGCGCTTGCTTGCCGCCATTGTTGCTGGCGATAGCCACCACTTGGTCCGGGGTCAGGCCATGGT
CCTGGCACAGCACCGGCAACAGCCGCTGCACCGTTTCGAGCGCTTGCTTGCCGCCATTGTTGCTGGCGAT
AGCCACCACTTGGTCCGGGGTCAGGCCATGGTCCTGGCACAGCACCGGCAACAGCCGCTGCACCGTTTCG
AGCGCTTGCTTGCCGCCAATGTTGCTGGCGATAGCCACCACTTGGTCCGGGGTCAGGCCATGAGACGCTT
AAGACTGGCCGTCGTTTTACAACGTCGTGACTGGGAAAACATCCATGCTAGCGTTAACGCGAGAGTAGGG
AACTGCCAGGCATCAAATAAAACGAAAGGCTCAGTCGGAAGACTGGGCCTTTCGTTTTATCTGTTGTTTG
TCGGTGAACGCTCTCCTGAGTAGGACAAATCCGCCGGGAGCGGATTTGAACGTTGTGAAGCAACGGCCCG
GAGGGTGGCGGGCAGGACGCCCGCCATAAACTGCCAGGCATCAAACTAAGCAGAAGGCCATCCTGACGGA
TGGCCTTTTTGCGTTTCTACAAACTCTTCCTGGCTAGCGGTACGCGTATTAATTGCGTTGCGCTCACTGC
CCGCTTTCCA
